Addgene plasmid #17525: pBRIT Pax7 N391
Depositing lab: Michael Rudnicki. Depositing organization: Ottawa Hospital Research Institute. Publication: Pax7 activates myogenic genes by recruitment of a histone methyltransferase complex. McKinnell IW, Ishibashi J, Le Grand F, Punch VG, Addicks GC, Greenblatt JF, Dilworth FJ, Rudnicki MA. Nat Cell Biol. 2008 Jan . 10(1):77-84. 10.1038/ncb1671 PubMed 18066051.
Backbone
  Vector backbone: pBRIT-LoxP-HA/FLAG-puro
  Backbone size w/o insert (bp): 5200
  Vector type: Mammalian Expression, Retroviral, Cre/Lox
  Selectable markers: Puromycin
Growth in bacteria
  Bacterial resistance: Ampicillin, 100 μg/mL
  Growth temperature: 37°C
  Growth strain: DH5alpha
  Copy number: High Copy
Gene/Insert
  Gene/Insert name: Pax7
  Species: M. musculus (mouse)
  Insert size (bp): 1170
  Mutation: N-terminal 391 amino acids
  Entrez Gene: Pax7 (a.k.a. Pax-7)
  Tag / fusion protein: FLAG (C terminal on backbone)
  Cloning method: Restriction Enzyme; 5′ cloning site BamHI (not destroyed); 3′ cloning site XhoI (not destroyed)
  Sequencing primers: 5′ pBABE5'; 3′ pBABE3'
Terms and licenses: Academic/Nonprofit Terms; Industry Terms: Not Available to Industry
How to cite: pBRIT Pax7 N391 was a gift from Michael Rudnicki (Addgene plasmid # 17525 ; http://n2t.net/addgene:17525 ; RRID:Addgene_17525)
