[The description below was written by a language model from this plasmid's Addgene catalogue record.]
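Description:
pBRIT Pax7 N391 is a retroviral mammalian expression plasmid built on the pBRIT-LoxP-HA/FLAG-puro backbone (about 5.2 kb without insert), which the record also classes as a Cre/Lox vector. It is maintained in E. coli as a high-copy plasmid under ampicillin selection, while transduced or transfected mammalian cells are selected with puromycin. The use of pBABE-type sequencing primers on either side of the cloning site suggests a pBABE-like retroviral architecture, in which the viral LTRs would normally provide packaging, integration and transcription of the insert. However, no feature table is supplied, and the record does not state the promoter, the origin of replication or the position and arrangement of the loxP site(s), so what Cre recombination does in this vector cannot be specified here.

The payload is an approximately 1.17 kb fragment of mouse Pax7 encoding the N-terminal 391 amino acids, that is, a C-terminally truncated form of this paired-box transcription factor. It was inserted between BamHI and XhoI sites, both of which are retained, and is fused in frame to a C-terminal FLAG tag supplied by the backbone. The backbone name also mentions HA, but only FLAG is listed as the tag. The epitope tag permits detection and affinity purification of the truncated protein. Given the associated study on Pax7 activating myogenic genes by recruiting a histone methyltransferase complex, the construct is plausibly a deletion mutant for stable expression in mammalian cells, used to map which Pax7 regions are needed for protein interactions or target gene activation, though the record does not spell out this purpose.
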