>Addgene plasmid #17525 | pBRIT Pax7 N391 | depositor partial sequence | sequence record 8663 | Author sequence
TGCGTCTGTACTAGTAGCTACTAGCTCGTATCTGGCGGACCCGTGGTGGAACTGACGAGTTCTGAACANC
GGGCGCAACCNTGGGAGACGTCCCAGGGACTTTGGGGCCGTTTTTGTGGCCCGACCTGAGGAAGGGAGTC
GATGTGGAATCCGACCCCGTCAGGATATGTGGTTCTGGTAGGAGACGAGAACCTAAAACAGTTCCCGCCT
CCGTCTGAATTTTTGCTTTCGGTTTGGAACCGAAGCCGCGCGTCTTGTCTGCTGCAGCGCTGCAGCATCG
TTCTGTGTTGTCTCTGTCTGACTGTGTTTCTGTATTTGTCTGAAAATTAGGGCCAGACTGTTACCACTCC
CTTAAGTTTGACCTTAGGTCACTGGAAAGATGTCGAGCGGATCGCTCACAACCAGTCGGTAGATGTCAAG
AAGAGACGTTGGGTTACCTTCTGCTCTGCAGAATGGCCAACCTTTAACGTCGGATGGCCGCGAGACGGCA
CCTTTAACCGAGACCTCATCACCCAGGTTAAGATCAAGGTCTTTTCACCTGGCCCGCATGGACACCCAGA
CCAGGTCCCCTACATCGTGACCTGGGAAGCCTTGGCTTTTGACCCCCCTCCCTGGGTCAAGCCCTTTGTA
CACCCTAAGCCTCCGCCTCCTCTTCCTCCATCCGCCCCGTCTCTCCCCCTTGAACCTCCTCGTTCGACCC
CGCCTCGATCCTCCCTTTATCCAGCCCTCACTCCTTCTCTAGGCGCCGGCCGGATCTATAACTTCGTATA
ATGTATGCTATACGAAGTTATGGATCTAATTAACCCTCACTAAAGGGAACAAAAGCTGGAGCTCCACCGC
GGTGGCGGCCGCTCTAGCCCGGGCGGATCCGCCACCATGGCGGCGCTGCCCGGCGCGGTCCCCAGGATGA
TGAGACCCGGCCCGGGGCAGAACTACCCGCGCACCGGCTTCCCCCTGGAAGTGTCCACCCCTCTTGGCCA
AGGCCGGGTCAATCAGCTTGGTGGGGTCTTCATCAATGGTCGACCCCTGCCGAACCACATCCGTCACAAG
ATAGTGGAAATGGCCCACCATGGCATCCGGCCCTGCGTCATCTCCCGTCAGCTCCGTGTTTCTCATGGTT
GTGTCTCCAAGATTCTGTGCCGATATCAGGAGACTGGGTCCATCCGGCCCGGGGCTATCGGAGGCAGCAA
GCCCAGACAGGTGGCGACTCCGGATGTGGAGAAAAAGATTGAGGAGTATAAGAGAGAGAACCCCGGGATG
TTCAGCTGGGAAATCCGGGACCGGCTGCTGAAGGACGGTCACTGCGACCGAAGCACGGTGCCCTCAGTGA
GTTCGATTAGCCGAGTGCTCAGAATCAAGTTCGGGAAGAAAGAGGACGACGAGGAAGGAGACAAGAAAGA
AGAAGATGGCGAGAAGAAAGCCAAACACAGCATCGATGGCATCCTGGGCGACAAAGGGAACCGTCTGGAT
GAGGGCTCAGATGTGGAATCAGAACCCGACCTCCCCCTGAAGCGCAAGCAGCGCCGCAGTCGGACCACGT
TCACAGCCGAGCAGCTGGAGGAGCTAGAGAAGGCCTTTGAGAGGACCCACTACCCGGACATCTACACCCG
GGAGGAGCTGGCACAGAGGACCAAGCTCACGGAGGCACGCGTCCAGGTCTGGTTCAGTAACCGGCGTGCC
CGCTGGCGCAAGCAGGCAGGAGCTAACCAGCTGGCCGCCTTCAACCACCTTCTGCCGGGAGGTTTCCCAC
CCACCGGCATGCCCACGCTGCCACCCTACCAGCTGCCGGACTCTACCTACCCCACCACCACCATCTCCCA
AGATGGGGGCAGCACAGTACACAGGCCCCAGCCCCTTCCGCCATCAACCATGCATCAGGGTGGGCTGGCT
GCGGCCGCTGCAGCAGCAGACACCAGCTCTGCCTACGGAGCCCGCCACAGCTTCTCCAGCTACTCTGACA
GCTTCATGAACCCTGGGGCTCCCTCCAACCACATGAACCCTGTCAGCAATGGCCTGTCTCCTCAGGTCAT
GAGCATCCTTAGCAACCCGCTCGAGGACTACAAGGATGACGATGACAAGGATTACAAAGACGACGATGAT
AAGGACTATAAGGATGATGACGACAAATAATAGTCTAGAGATCCATAACTTCGTATAATGTATGCTATAC
GAAGTTATCTCGACCCTGTGGAATGTGTGTCAGTTAGGGTGTGGAAAGTCCCCAGGCTCCCCAGCAGGCA
GAAGTATGCAAAGCATGCATCTCAATTAGTCAGCAACCAGGTGTGGAAAGTCCCCAGGCTCCCCAGCAGG
CAGAAGTATGCAAAGCATGCATCTCAATTAGTCAGCAACCATAGTCCCGCCCCTAACTCCGCCCATCCCG
CCCCTAACTCCGCCCAGTTCCGCCCATTCTCCGCCCCATGGCTGACTAATTTTTTTTATTTATGCAGAGG
CCGAGGCCGCCTCGGCCTCTGAGCTATTCCAGAAGTAGTGAGGAGGCTTTTTTGGAGGCCTAGGCTTTTG
CAAAAAGCTTACCATGACCGAGTACAAGCCCACGGTGCGCCTCGCCACCCGCGACGACGTCCCCAGGGCC
GTACGCACCCTCGCCGCCGCGTTCGCCGACTACCCCGCCACGCGCCACACCGTCGATCCGGACCGCCACA
TCGAGCGGGTCACCGAGCTGCAAGAACTCTTCCTCACGCGCGTCGGGCTCGACATCGGCAAGGTGTGGGT
CGCGGACGACGGCGCCGCGGTGGCGGTCTGGACCACGCCGGAGAGCGTCGAAGCGGGGGCGGTGTTCGCC
GAGATCGGCCCGCGCATGGCCGAGTTGAGCGGTTCCCGGCTGGCCGCGCAGCAACAGATGGAAGGCCTCC
TGGCGCCGCACCGGCCCAAGGAGCCCGCGTGGTTCCTGGCCACCGTCGGCGTCTCGCCCGACCACCAGGG
CAAGGGTCTGGGCAGCGCCGTCGTGCTCCCCGGAGTGGAGGCGGCCGAGCGCGCCGGGGTGCCCGCCTTC
CTGGAGACCTCCGCGCCCCGCAACCTCCCCTTCTACGAGCGGCTCGGCTTCACCGTCACCGCCGACGTCG
AGGTGCCCGAAGGACCGCGCACCTGGTGCATGACCCGCAAGCCCGGTGCCTGANNNNNNNNNNNNNNNNN
NNNNNNNNNNNNNNNNNNNNNNNNNNNNNNNNATCGATAAAATAAAAGATTTTATTTAGTCTCCAGAAAA
AGGGGGGAATGAAAGACCCCACCTGTAGGTTTGGCAAGCTAGCTTAAGTAACGCCATTTTGCAAGGCATG
GAAAAAATACATAACTGAGAATAGAGAAGTTCAGATCAGGTCAGGAACAGATGGAACAGCTGAATATGGG
CCAAACAGGATATCTGTGGTAAGCAGTTCCTGCCCGGCTCAGGGCCAAGAACAGATGGAACAGCTGAATA
TGGGCCAACAGAATATCTGTGGTAAGCAGTTCCTGCCCCGGCTCAGGGCCAAGAACAGATGGTCCCCAAA
TGCGGTCCAGCCCTCAGCAGTTTCTAGAGAACATCAGATGTTTCCAGGGTGCCCAAGACTGAATGACCTG
TGCTATGACTACATCAGAGC
