>Addgene plasmid #17525 | pBRIT Pax7 N391 | addgene partial sequence | sequence record 23359 | 17525 with pBABE 5'
TTATACGAAGTTATGGATCTCTAGACTATTATTTGTCGTCATCATCCTTATAGTCCTTATCATCGTCGTC
TTTGTAATCCTTGTCATCGTCATCCTTGTAGTCCTCGAGCGGGTTGCTAAGGATGCTCATGACCTGAGGA
GACAGGCCATTGCTGACAGGGTTCATGTGGTTGGAGGGAGCCCCAGGGTTCATGAAGCTGTCAGAGTAGC
TGGAGAAGCTGTGGCGGGCTCCGTAGGCAGAGCTGGTGTCTGCTGCTGCAGCGGCCGCAGCCAGCCCACC
CTGATGCATGGTTGATGGCGGAAGGGGCTGGGGCCTGTGTACTGTGCTGCCCCCATCTTGGGAGATGGTG
GTGGTGGGGTAGGTAGAGTCCGGCAGCTGGTAGGGTGGCAGCGTGGGCATGCCGGTGGGTGGGAAACCTC
CCGGCAGAAGGTGGTTGAAGGCGGCCAGCTGGTTAGCTCCTGCCTGCTTGCGCCAGCCGGCACGCCGGTT
ACTGAACCAGACCTGGACGCGTGCCTCCGTGAGCTTGGTCCTCTGTG
